>Addgene plasmid #177885 | GFP-STONIN2 | addgene full sequence | sequence record 349255 | Addgene NGS Result
CGCCTCGGCCTCTGAGCTATTCCAGAAGTAGTGAGGAGGCTTTTTTGGAGGCCTAGGCTTTTGCAAAGAT
CGATCAAGAGACAGGATGAGGATCGTTTCGCATGATTGAACAAGATGGATTGCACGCAGGTTCTCCGGCC
GCTTGGGTGGAGAGGCTATTCGGCTATGACTGGGCACAACAGACAATCGGCTGCTCTGATGCCGCCGTGT
TCCGGCTGTCAGCGCAGGGGCGCCCGGTTCTTTTTGTCAAGACCGACCTGTCCGGTGCCCTGAATGAACT
GCAAGACGAGGCAGCGCGGCTATCGTGGCTGGCCACGACGGGCGTTCCTTGCGCAGCTGTGCTCGACGTT
GTCACTGAAGCGGGAAGGGACTGGCTGCTATTGGGCGAAGTGCCGGGGCAGGATCTCCTGTCATCTCACC
TTGCTCCTGCCGAGAAAGTATCCATCATGGCTGATGCAATGCGGCGGCTGCATACGCTTGATCCGGCTAC
CTGCCCATTCGACCACCAAGCGAAACATCGCATCGAGCGAGCACGTACTCGGATGGAAGCCGGTCTTGTC
GATCAGGATGATCTGGACGAAGAGCATCAGGGGCTCGCGCCAGCCGAACTGTTCGCCAGGCTCAAGGCGA
GCATGCCCGACGGCGAGGATCTCGTCGTGACCCATGGCGATGCCTGCTTGCCGAATATCATGGTGGAAAA
TGGCCGCTTTTCTGGATTCATCGACTGTGGCCGGCTGGGTGTGGCGGACCGCTATCAGGACATAGCGTTG
GCTACCCGTGATATTGCTGAAGAGCTTGGCGGCGAATGGGCTGACCGCTTCCTCGTGCTTTACGGTATCG
CCGCTCCCGATTCGCAGCGCATCGCCTTCTATCGCCTTCTTGACGAGTTCTTCTGAGCGGGACTCTGGGG
TTCGAAATGACCGACCAAGCGACGCCCAACCTGCCATCACGAGATTTCGATTCCACCGCCGCCTTCTATG
AAAGGTTGGGCTTCGGAATCGTTTTCCGGGACGCCGGCTGGATGATCCTCCAGCGCGGGGATCTCATGCT
GGAGTTCTTCGCCCACCCTAGGGGGAGGCTAACTGAAACACGGAAGGAGACAATACCGGAAGGAACCCGC
GCTATGACGGCAATAAAAAGACAGAATAAAACGCACGGTGTTGGGTCGTTTGTTCATAAACGCGGGGTTC
GGTCCCAGGGCTGGCACTCTGTCGATACCCCACCGAGACCCCATTGGGGCCAATACGCCCGCGTTTCTTC
CTTTTCCCCACCCCACCCCCCAAGTTCGGGTGAAGGCCCAGGGCTCGCAGCCAACGTCGGGGCGGCAGGC
CCTGCCATAGCCTCAGGTTACTCATATATACTTTAGATTGATTTAAAACTTCATTTTTAATTTAAAAGGA
TCTAGGTGAAGATCCTTTTTGATAATCTCATGACCAAAATCCCTTAACGTGAGTTTTCGTTCCACTGAGC
GTCAGACCCCGTAGAAAAGATCAAAGGATCTTCTTGAGATCCTTTTTTTCTGCGCGTAATCTGCTGCTTG
CAAACAAAAAAACCACCGCTACCAGCGGTGGTTTGTTTGCCGGATCAAGAGCTACCAACTCTTTTTCCGA
AGGTAACTGGCTTCAGCAGAGCGCAGATACCAAATACTGTTCTTCTAGTGTAGCCGTAGTTAGGCCACCA
CTTCAAGAACTCTGTAGCACCGCCTACATACCTCGCTCTGCTAATCCTGTTACCAGTGGCTGCTGCCAGT
GGCGATAAGTCGTGTCTTACCGGGTTGGACTCAAGACGATAGTTACCGGATAAGGCGCAGCGGTCGGGCT
GAACGGGGGGTTCGTGCACACAGCCCAGCTTGGAGCGAACGACCTACACCGAACTGAGATACCTACAGCG
TGAGCTATGAGAAAGCGCCACGCTTCCCGAAGGGAGAAAGGCGGACAGGTATCCGGTAAGCGGCAGGGTC
GGAACAGGAGAGCGCACGAGGGAGCTTCCAGGGGGAAACGCCTGGTATCTTTATAGTCCTGTCGGGTTTC
GCCACCTCTGACTTGAGCGTCGATTTTTGTGATGCTCGTCAGGGGGGCGGAGCCTATGGAAAAACGCCAG
CAACGCGGCCTTTTTACGGTTCCTGGCCTTTTGCTGGCCTTTTGCTCACATGTTCTTTCCTGCGTTATCC
CCTGATTCTGTGGATAACCGTATTACCGCCATGCATTAGTTATTAATAGTAATCAATTACGGGGTCATTA
GTTCATAGCCCATATATGGAGTTCCGCGTTACATAACTTACGGTAAATGGCCCGCCTGGCTGACCGCCCA
ACGACCCCCGCCCATTGACGTCAATAATGACGTATGTTCCCATAGTAACGCCAATAGGGACTTTCCATTG
ACGTCAATGGGTGGAGTATTTACGGTAAACTGCCCACTTGGCAGTACATCAAGTGTATCATATGCCAAGT
ACGCCCCCTATTGACGTCAATGACGGTAAATGGCCCGCCTGGCATTATGCCCAGTACATGACCTTATGGG
ACTTTCCTACTTGGCAGTACATCTACGTATTAGTCATCGCTATTACCATGGTGATGCGGTTTTGGCAGTA
CATCAATGGGCGTGGATAGCGGTTTGACTCACGGGGATTTCCAAGTCTCCACCCCATTGACGTCAATGGG
AGTTTGTTTTGGCACCAAAATCAACGGGACTTTCCAAAATGTCGTAACAACTCCGCCCCATTGACGCAAA
TGGGCGGTAGGCGTGTACGGTGGGAGGTCTATATAAGCAGAGCTGGTTTAGTGAACCGTCAGATCCGCTA
GCGCTACCGGTCGCCACCATGGTGAGCAAGGGCGAGGAGCTGTTCACCGGGGTGGTGCCCATCCTGGTCG
AGCTGGACGGCGACGTAAACGGCCACAAGTTCAGCGTGTCCGGCGAGGGCGAGGGCGATGCCACCTACGG
CAAGCTGACCCTGAAGTTCATCTGCACCACCGGCAAGCTGCCCGTGCCCTGGCCCACCCTCGTGACCACC
CTGACCTACGGCGTGCAGTGCTTCAGCCGCTACCCCGACCACATGAAGCAGCACGACTTCTTCAAGTCCG
CCATGCCCGAAGGCTACGTCCAGGAGCGCACCATCTTCTTCAAGGACGACGGCAACTACAAGACCCGCGC
CGAGGTGAAGTTCGAGGGCGACACCCTGGTGAACCGCATCGAGCTGAAGGGCATCGACTTCAAGGAGGAC
GGCAACATCCTGGGGCACAAGCTGGAGTACAACTACAACAGCCACAACGTCTATATCATGGCCGACAAGC
AGAAGAACGGCATCAAGGTGAACTTCAAGATCCGCCACAACATCGAGGACGGCAGCGTGCAGCTCGCCGA
CCACTACCAGCAGAACACCCCCATCGGCGACGGCCCCGTGCTGCTGCCCGACAACCACTACCTGAGCACC
CAGTCCGCCCTGAGCAAAGACCCCAACGAGAAGCGCGATCACATGGTCCTGCTGGAGTTCGTGACCGCCG
CCGGGATCACTCTCGGCATGGACGAGCTGTACAAGTCCGGACTCAGATCTCGAGCTCAAGCTTCGATGGA
GGCCATCAGCTGGCAGGCCAGCAGTCCAGCCATGAATGGGCACCCTGCCCCTCCAGTGACCTCTGCTCGT
TTTCCCAGCTGGGTCACCTTTGATGACAATGAAGTCAGCTGCCCTTTACCACCAGTCACCTCTCCTCTGA
AGCCAAATACACCACCAAGTGCATCTGTGATCCCAGATGTACCTTATAATTCAATGGGATCATTTAAGAA
GAGGGACCGTCCCAAGAGCACTTTGATGAACTTCTCCAAAGTTCAGAAGCTGGATATTTCCTCTTTAAAC
CGCACGCCTTCTGTAACTGAGGCTCCACCTTGGAGGGCAACCAACCCTTTCCTGAATGAGACTCTGCAGG
ATGTACAGCCCTCCCCTATCAACCCTTTCAGTGCTTTCTTTGAGGAGCAGGAGAGGCGCTCCCAAAACAG
TTCCATTTCCAGTACCACGGGCAAAAGCCAAAGAGATTCCCTCATTGTCATCTACCAGGATGCCATCAGT
TTTGATGATTCAAGCAAAACCCAGTCACACTCTGATGCTGTTGAAAAACTCAAACAACTCCAAATTGATG
ACCCTGATCACTTTGGCAGTGCAACTCTACCTGATGATGACCCAGTAGCCTGGATTGAACTAGATGCTCA
CCCGCCTGGATCAGCACGGTCCCAGCCTCGTGACGGGTGGCCAATGATGTTGAGGATCCCTGAGAAGAAA
AACATCATGTCCTCCAGGCACTGGGGACCGATCTTCGTCAAACTGACAGACACTGGTTACCTGCAGCTGT
ATTATGAGCAGGGCCTAGAAAAACCATTCCGTGAGTTCAAGCTGGAGATCTGTCATGAGATTTCAGAACC
CCGGCTTCAAAACTATGATGAGAATGGCAGAATCCACAGCTTGCGGATAGACCGTGTCACCTATAAAGAG
AAGAAGAAATACCAGCCCAAACCTGCTGTGGCCCACACAGCAGAGAGGGAACAGGTGATTAAGCTGGGCA
CCACCAATTACGATGACTTCCTGAGTTTCATCCATGCAGTTCAGGACCGTCTCATGGATCTGCCAGTGTT
GTCAATGGACTTGAGCACAGTTGGCCTCAACTACCTTGAAGAGGAGATTACAGTGGATGTCAGAGATGAA
TTCTCTGGCATTGTGAGCAAAGGAGACAACCAGATTCTCCAGCACCATGTCTTGACACGGATCCACATCC
TGAGTTTCCTGTCTGGGCTCGCAGAGTGCCGCCTGGGCCTCAATGACATCCTCGTCAAAGGGAATGAAAT
AGTTTTGAGGCAGGACATCATGCCCACCACCACCACAAAGTGGATCAAGCTCCATGAGTGCCGTTTCCAT
GGGTGTGTGGATGAGGATGTTTTCCACAACTCACGGGTCATTCTGTTCAACCCTTTGGATGCGTGCCGGT
TTGAGCTAATGCGGTTCAGGACAGTGTTTGCTGAGAAGACCTTGCCTTTCACACTCAGGACGGCCACAAG
TGTCAATGGGGCAGAGGTGGAGGTGCAGAGCTGGCTGAGGATGTCAACTGGCTTCTCCGCCAATCGTGAC
CCCCTCACTCAGGTTCCCTGTGAGAATGTGATGATCCGTTACCCTGTGCCCAGTGAGTGGGTGAAAAACT
TCCGCAGGGAAAGTGTCCTGGGGGAAAAGTCTTTGAAAGCCAAAGTGAACCGGGGGGCAAGTTTTGGCTC
CACTAGTGTTTCTGGCTCTGAGCCTGTCATGAGAGTAACTCTGGGAACTGCCAAGTACGAGCATGCCTTC
AACTCCATTGTGTGGAGGATAAACCGACTGCCGGACAAAAACTCAGCTTCCGGTCACCCACACTGTTTCT
TTTGCCACCTTGAACTCGGCTCTGACCGGGAAGTGCCTTCCAGATTTGCCAATCACGTGAATGTCGAGTT
CAGCATGCCCACAACTTCTGCCTCCAAAGCCAGCGTGAGATCTATCTCTGTAGAAGACAAGACTGACGTC
AGGAAGTGGGTCAATTATTCTGCACACTACAGCTACCAGGTAGCCTTGGGAAGCATCTGGCTAATGCTTC
CAACTCCATTTGTTCACCCCACTACCCTCCCCCTCTTATTCCTTTTAGCCATGCTTACTATGTTCGCCTG
GTAACCCGGGATCCACCGGATCTAGATAACTGATCATAATCAGCCATACCACATTTGTAGAGGTTTTACT
TGCTTTAAAAAACCTCCCACACCTCCCCCTGAACCTGAAACATAAAATGAATGCAATTGTTGTTGTTAAC
TTGTTTATTGCAGCTTATAATGGTTACAAATAAAGCAATAGCATCACAAATTTCACAAATAAAGCATTTT
TTTCACTGCATTCTAGTTGTGGTTTGTCCAAACTCATCAATGTATCTTAACGCGTAAATTGTAAGCGTTA
ATATTTTGTTAAAATTCGCGTTAAATTTTTGTTAAATCAGCTCATTTTTTAACCAATAGGCCGAAATCGG
CAAAATCCCTTATAAATCAAAAGAATAGACCGAGATAGGGT
[37 nt withheld, positions 6062-6098]
AAAGAACGTGGACTCCAACGTCAAAGG
[49 nt withheld, positions 6126-6174]
T
[91 nt withheld, positions 6176-6266]
G
[124 nt withheld, positions 6268-6391]
CAGGTGGCACTTTTCGGGGAAATGTGCGCGGAACCCCTATTTGTTTATTTTTCTAAATACATTCAAATAT
GTATCCGCTCATGAGACAATAACCCTGATAAATGCTTCAATAATATTGAAAAAGGAAGAGTCCTGAGGCG
GAAAGAACCAGCTGTGGAATGTGTGTCAGTTAGGGTGTGGAAAGTCCCCAGGCTCCCCAGCAGGCAGAAG
TATGCAAAGCATGCATCTCAATTAGTCAGCAACCAGGTGTGGAAAGTCCCCAGGCTCCCCAGCAGGCAGA
AGTATGCAAAGCATGCATCTCAATTAGTCAGCAACCATAGTCCCGCCCCTAACTCCGCCCATCCCGCCCC
TAACTCCGCCCAGTTCCGCCCATTCTCCGCCCCATGGCTGACTAATTTTTTTTATTTATGCAGAGGCCGA
GGC
Features (pLannotate 1.2.2; 14 found; start..end, strand, type, name):
    102..896     +  CDS            NeoR/KanR: aminoglycoside phosphotransferase from Tn5; aph(3')-II (or nptII); confers resistance to neomycin, kanamycin, and G418 (Geneticin®)
    917..1069    +  CDS            ble (fragment): BLE_KLEPN - Experimental evidence at protein level: Swiss-Prot protein existence level 1. Binding protein with a strong affinity to the bleomycin family of antibiotics. Binds to CL990; an antimitotic-antibiotic compound. From Klebsiella pneumoniae.
   1128..1175    +  polyA_signal   HSV TK poly(A) signal: herpes simplex virus thymidine kinase polyadenylation signal (Cole and Stacy, 1985)
   1266..1282    -  polyA_signal   bGH poly(A) signal (fragment): bovine growth hormone polyadenylation signal
   1504..2092    +  rep_origin     ori: high-copy-number ColE1/pMB1/pBR322/pUC origin of replication
   2267..2570    +  enhancer       CMV enhancer: human cytomegalovirus immediate early enhancer
   2571..2774    +  promoter       CMV promoter: human cytomegalovirus (CMV) immediate early promoter
   2819..3535    +  CDS            EGFP: EGFP is a basic (constitutively fluorescent) green fluorescent protein published in 1996, derived from Aequorea victoria. It is reported to be a rapidly-maturing weak dimer with moderate acid sensitivity.
   3536..5671    +  CDS            STON2 (fragment): STON2_HUMAN - Also known as STN2, STNB. Experimental evidence at protein level: Swiss-Prot protein existence level 1. Adapter protein involved in endocytic machinery. Involved in the synaptic vesicle recycling. May facilitate clathrin-coated vesicle uncoating. From Homo sapiens (Human).
   5701..5785    +  CDS            large T antigen (fragment): large T antigen from SV40 (simian virus 40)
   5808..5929    +  polyA_signal   SV40 poly(A) signal: SV40 polyadenylation signal
   5963..6391    -  rep_origin     f1 ori (sequence partly withheld): f1 bacteriophage origin of replication; arrow indicates direction of (+) strand synthesis
   6418..6522    +  promoter       AmpR promoter: bla
   6524..67      +  promoter       SV40 promoter (across the origin): SV40 enhancer and early promoter
