[The description below was written by a language model from this plasmid's Addgene catalogue record and pLannotate feature annotations shown in this document.]
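Description:
GFP-STONIN2 is a mammalian expression plasmid built on a pEGFP backbone that produces human stonin 2 (STON2) fused at its N terminus to EGFP. The fusion is driven by the human cytomegalovirus immediate-early enhancer and promoter, with the EGFP coding sequence running directly into the STON2 coding sequence and an SV40 polyadenylation signal terminating the transcript. The short matches to SV40 large T antigen, ble and bGH poly(A) in the annotation are fragments, most likely residual backbone sequence around the poly(A) and marker regions rather than functional parts.

The plasmid is propagated in E. coli from a high-copy ColE1/pUC-type origin and selected with kanamycin. Resistance comes from the Tn5 NeoR/KanR gene, which sits downstream of both a bacterial (bla) promoter and the SV40 enhancer/early promoter and is followed by the HSV TK poly(A) signal. The same marker can therefore confer G418 resistance in mammalian cells for stable line selection. An f1 origin is also present, which allows single-stranded DNA production.

The catalogue entry and the sequence record disagree on size. The entry lists an insert of about 2.7 kb and a total of about 7.4 kb, whereas the sequenced record is 6,814 nt and annotates STON2 as a fragment of about 2.1 kb. The record does not explain this difference, so whether the full-length coding sequence is present should be checked against the sequence.

Stonin 2 is an adaptor-like protein of the endocytic machinery implicated in synaptic vesicle recycling. The stated purpose is simply its expression in mammalian cells, and the GFP tag makes the construct suitable for following the protein's localisation by fluorescence microscopy or detecting it in interaction studies.
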