Addgene plasmid #177885: GFP-STONIN2
Purpose: Espresses Stonin2 in mammalian cells
Depositing lab: Juan Bonifacino. Depositing organization: National Institute of Child Health and Human Development (NICHD). Publication: Stonin 2: an adaptor-like protein that interacts with components of the endocytic machinery. Martina JA, Bonangelino CJ, Aguilar RC, Bonifacino JS. J Cell Biol. 2001 May 28;153(5):1111-20. doi: 10.1083/jcb.153.5.1111. PubMed 11381094.
Backbone
  Vector backbone: pEGFP
  Backbone size w/o insert (bp): 4700
  Total vector size (bp): 7400
  Vector type: Mammalian Expression
Growth in bacteria
  Bacterial resistance: Kanamycin, 50 μg/mL
  Growth temperature: 37°C
  Growth strain: DH5alpha
  Copy number: Unknown
Gene/Insert
  Gene/Insert name: stonin2
  Species: H. sapiens (human)
  Insert size (bp): 2700
  Entrez Gene: STON2 (a.k.a. STN2, STNB, STNB2)
  Promoter: CMV
  Tag / fusion protein: GFP (N terminal on insert)
  Cloning method: Restriction Enzyme; 5′ cloning site Nde1 (unknown if destroyed); 3′ cloning site Xma1 (unknown if destroyed)
  Sequencing primers: 5′ GFP-FW
Terms and licenses: Academic/Nonprofit Terms; Industry Terms: Not Available to Industry
How to cite: GFP-STONIN2 was a gift from Juan Bonifacino (Addgene plasmid # 177885 ; http://n2t.net/addgene:177885 ; RRID:Addgene_177885)
